Addgene plasmid #217226: pCMV-Zaphod2
Purpose: Mammalian expression vector for expression of Zaphod2 transposase (CMV promoter)
Depositing lab: Yong E Zhang. Depositing organization: Institute of Zoology, Chinese Academy of Sciences. Publication: Heterologous survey of 130 DNA transposons in human cells highlights their functional divergence and expands the genome engineering toolbox. Zhang T, Tan S, Tang N, Li Y, Zhang C, Sun J, Guo Y, Gao H, Cai Y, Sun W, Wang C, Fu L, Ma H, Wu Y, Hu X, Zhang X, Gee P, Yan W, Zhao Y, Chen Q, Guo B, Wang H, Zhang YE. Cell. 2024 Jul 11;187(14):3741-3760.e30. doi: 10.1016/j.cell.2024.05.007. Epub 2024 Jun 5. PubMed 38843831.
Backbone
  Vector backbone: pCMV
  Vector type: Mammalian Expression
Growth in bacteria
  Bacterial resistance: Ampicillin, 100 μg/mL
  Growth temperature: 37°C
  Growth strain: DH5alpha
  Copy number: High Copy
Gene/Insert
  Gene/Insert name: Zaphod2 transposase
  Species: Synthetic
  Cloning method: Restriction Enzyme; 5′ cloning site Unknown (unknown if destroyed); 3′ cloning site Unknown (unknown if destroyed)
Terms and licenses: Academic/Nonprofit Terms; Industry Terms: Not Available to Industry
How to cite: pCMV-Zaphod2 was a gift from Yong E Zhang (Addgene plasmid # 217226 ; http://n2t.net/addgene:217226 ; RRID:Addgene_217226)
