[The description below was written by a language model from this plasmid's Addgene catalogue record and pLannotate feature annotations shown in this document.]
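Description:
pCMV-Zaphod2 is a 7.1 kb mammalian expression plasmid built on a pCMV backbone to produce the Zaphod2 DNA transposase in cultured mammalian cells. It is propagated in E. coli as a high-copy plasmid through a ColE1/pUC-type origin and selected with ampicillin via the β-lactamase gene and its native promoter. An f1 phage origin is also present, along with remnants of lac regulatory sequence and a pBR322 bom fragment carried over from the backbone.

The expression cassette consists of the human cytomegalovirus immediate early enhancer and promoter, followed by a T7 promoter, the insert region, a reverse-oriented SP6 promoter and the bovine growth hormone polyadenylation signal. The transposase coding sequence, recorded as synthetic, is not annotated under its own name. The space between the T7 and SP6 promoters is where it must lie, and the automated annotation flags only part of that interval as a fragment resembling human ZMYM5, which most likely reflects sequence similarity within the transposase rather than a separate insert. No epitope tag or reporter is annotated, and the cloning sites are listed as unknown. Downstream, an SV40 early promoter and SV40 poly(A) signal flank only a short fragment of a bleomycin-resistance gene, so an intact mammalian selection marker does not appear to be present.

The plasmid serves as the transposase "helper" component of a transposon system, supplying the enzyme by transient transfection. It comes from a survey testing many DNA transposons for activity in human cells as genome engineering tools. The matching transposon donor is not part of this construct.
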