Features (pLannotate 1.2.2; 20 found; start..end, strand, type, name):
      1..380     +  enhancer       CMV enhancer: human cytomegalovirus immediate early enhancer
    381..584     +  promoter       CMV promoter: human cytomegalovirus (CMV) immediate early promoter
    580..613     +  LTR            5' LTR (truncated) (fragment): truncated 5' long terminal repeat (LTR) from HIV-1
    629..647     +  promoter       T7 promoter: promoter for bacteriophage T7 RNA polymerase
    719..1444    +  CDS            ZMYM5 (fragment): ZMYM5_HUMAN - Also known as ZNF198L1, ZNF237. Experimental evidence at protein level: Swiss-Prot protein existence level 1. Functions as a transcriptional regulator. From Homo sapiens (Human).
   3291..3309    -  promoter       SP6 promoter: promoter for bacteriophage SP6 RNA polymerase
   3335..3559    +  polyA_signal   bGH poly(A) signal: bovine growth hormone polyadenylation signal
   3563..3584    +  promoter       SV40 promoter (fragment): SV40 enhancer and early promoter
   3605..4033    +  rep_origin     f1 ori (sequence partly withheld): f1 bacteriophage origin of replication; arrow indicates direction of (+) strand synthesis
   4047..4376    +  promoter       SV40 promoter: SV40 enhancer and early promoter
   4389..4547    +  CDS            ble (fragment): BLE_KLEPN - Experimental evidence at protein level: Swiss-Prot protein existence level 1. Binding protein with a strong affinity to the bleomycin family of antibiotics. Binds to CL990; an antimitotic-antibiotic compound. From Klebsiella pneumoniae.
   4542..4663    +  polyA_signal   SV40 poly(A) signal: SV40 polyadenylation signal
   4736..4752    -  protein_bind   lac operator: The lac repressor binds to the lac operator to inhibit transcription in E. coli. This inhibition can be relieved by adding lactose or isopropyl-β-D-thiogalactopyranoside (IPTG). lac repressor encoded by lacI
   4760..4790    -  promoter       lac promoter: promoter for the E. coli lac operon
   4805..4826    -  protein_bind   CAP binding site: CAP binding activates transcription in the presence of cAMP. E. coli catabolite activator protein
   4839..4931    -  CDS            lacI (fragment): lac repressor; lacI; The lac repressor binds to the lac operator to inhibit transcription in E. coli. This inhibition can be relieved by adding lactose or isopropyl-β-D-thiogalactopyranoside (IPTG).
   5114..5702    -  rep_origin     ori: high-copy-number ColE1/pMB1/pBR322/pUC origin of replication
   5873..6733    -  CDS            AmpR: β-lactamase; bla; confers resistance to ampicillin, carbenicillin, and related antibiotics
   6734..6838    -  promoter       AmpR promoter: bla
   6897..6949    -  misc_feature   bom (fragment): basis of mobility region from pBR322
>Addgene plasmid #217226 | pCMV-Zaphod2 | addgene full sequence | sequence record 444807 | Addgene NGS Result
GACATTGATTATTGACTAGTTATTAATAGTAATCAATTACGGGGTCATTAGTTCATAGCCCATATATGGA
GTTCCGCGTTACATAACTTACGGTAAATGGCCCGCCTGGCTGACCGCCCAACGACCCCCGCCCATTGACG
TCAATAATGACGTATGTTCCCATAGTAACGCCAATAGGGACTTTCCATTGACGTCAATGGGTGGAGTATT
TACGGTAAACTGCCCACTTGGCAGTACATCAAGTGTATCATATGCCAAGTACGCCCCCTATTGACGTCAA
TGACGGTAAATGGCCCGCCTGGCATTATGCCCAGTACATGACCTTATGGGACTTTCCTACTTGGCAGTAC
ATCTACGTATTAGTCATCGCTATTACCATGGTGATGCGGTTTTGGCAGTACATCAATGGGCGTGGATAGC
GGTTTGACTCACGGGGATTTCCAAGTCTCCACCCCATTGACGTCAATGGGAGTTTGTTTTGGCACCAAAA
TCAACGGGACTTTCCAAAATGTCGTAACAACTCCGCCCCATTGACGCAAATGGGCGGTAGGCGTGTACGG
TGGGAGGTCTATATAAGCAGAGCTCTCTGGCTAACTAGAGAACCCACTGCTTACTGGCTTATCGAAATTA
ATACGACTCACTATAGGGAGACCCAAGCTTGGTACCGAGCTCGGATCCACTAGTAACGGCCGCCAGTGTG
CTGGAATTCGCCGCCACCATGAGCGAGAAGAACTTCAAAAAACTGAGCGGCAGCGAGAACCGCAAATGGA
AAGCGATTCGCGAAGAGAACGAACGCAAACTGTTTGGCAGCCTGAACAAATTCCTGGAAAAGATCGATGG
CATGCCGGAAAAGAAAGAAAAAACCAGCGAGCTGCTGGTTAGCGCAGAATGCAGCACCGACACCTCACTG
ATGGAGCAGGATGTGAACTTACCGAGCACCAGCATGAGCACCATCACCGATGAATTTCAGGAAAAGCTGG
AGGAAAAAAAGAGCGAGGAGAGCATTAAACCTAACGTGCTGAGCGCGGATCCTGGTACTTGGCCTTGCAA
CCTGAACATTAAGCAGCGCGATACCCTGGTGGAAAACTATCCTCCGCAGGTGCGCAACTTCAACTTTCCT
AAAGATAGCACCGGCCGCAAGTTCAGCGAAACCTACTATACCCGCATCCTGCCTAACGGCGAAAAAATTA
CCCGCAGCTGGCTGTTATATAGCACCAGCAAGGATAGCGTGTTTTGCCTGTACTGCAAACTGTTTGGCGA
TGGCAAAAACCAGCTGAAAAACGAAAACGGCTGCAAAGATTGGCAGCATCTGAGCCATATCCTGAGCAAA
CATGAAGAGAGCGAGATGCATATCAACAACAGCGTGAAATACAGCAAACTGAAGAGCGACCTGAAGAAGT
ACATCACCATTGATGCCGCGGAACAGCGCCTGTATGAAAACGAAGAGAAATATTGGCGCGCGGTGGTGGA
GCGCATTATTTACATGATCCAGTTTCTGGCGCGCCAATGCTTAGCGTTTCGTGGCAGCAGCAAAAAGCTG
TACGAGCGCGACAACGGCAACTTTCTGCATCTGGCGGAAACCATTGCGAAATTCGATAACATTATGGCGG
AGCATCTGTGCCGTATTCAGACCAGCACCCCGAACAACATTACCCATTATCTGGGCGACGAGATTCAGAA
CCAGATCATCAAGATTATTGCCGATGCGATGAACGAGATCATTCTGAACAAAGTGCGCAACGCGAAATAT
TATAGCATCATCCTGGATACCACCCCGGATGTGTCACATGTGGAGCAGATCACCATTATTGTGCGCTTTG
TGGATTTTCAGAACGCCAACATTAGCATCTGCGAACATTTTGGCGGCTTTTGCCCGGTGGATGATATTAC
CGGCGAAGGCCTGTATACCTTTCTGGTGGATTACCTGCAGAAGCTGAACCTGGATAAAAACAACCTGCGC
GGCCAGGGTTATGATAACGCCACCAACATGCATGGCAAACATAACGGCCTGCAGCAGAAAATTCTGGAAA
AGTATAGCCGCGCCTTCTATATTCCGTGCAGCGCGCATAGCTTAAACCTGGTGGTGAACGATGCGGCGAA
GATTAGCTTCGATACCACCGAGTTTTTCTACATTGTGCAGGAACTGTACAACTATTTTAGCGCGAGCACC
AAACGTTGGAGCGTGCTGAAAACCCACCTGCCGAACATTAACCTGAAACCTCTGAGCAACACCCGTTGGG
AAAGCCGCGTTGATGCGATCATGCCGCTGAAAACCCAGTTAGAAGCGGTGTGCAACGCGCTGCTGGAAAT
TGTGGACGACATCAACAAAGATATTGACAGCCGCATGCAGGCGAAAGGCATTCTGAGCAAAATCAGCACC
TTCAAGTTCATTTGCAGCGTGCTGATTTGGCATGACATTCTGAGCAAGATCAACGTGATTAGCAAGATGA
TGCAGGAGCCTAAATTTAACGTGCACAACGCCCTGGAAAGCATTAAAGGCATCAAGAAGTTCTTTGAGGA
GAAACGCAGCGATGATGTGTATGAGAAGTATATTATCGACGCGAAGCAGATTGCGGAAAGCCTGGATATT
GACGCCAACTTCAGCAACGTGGAAAACACTCGCAAGCGCCGCAAGAAGACCCATTTTGATTGCGAAAGCC
ATGATCAGCCTATTTATGACCCGAAGCTGAACTTTAAGATCAACTTCTTCTTCAGCATTCTGGACACCAC
CATTAGCAGCCTGAAAGAACGCTTTACCATCCTGAAAGAGTATCACGGCCTGTTTAGCGTGCTGGATGAT
ATTTGCAACCTGAAGAACTATAACGAACGCGAACTGCTGCAGCTGTGCAAAAACCTGCAGCTGAAACTGA
CCGATGAACATAGCAAGGAATGCGATATTGACGGCACCAGCATGTATGAGGAACTGAAGACCCTGAGCTG
CTTTCTGAAGAGCAGCATGACCCCTGTTGAGGTGCTGCAGTACATTTGCAGCAACAACCTGCCGGACACC
TTTCCGAACACCTTTGTGGCCCTGCGCATTTATCTGACCCTGCCGATCAGCGTTGCAAGCGGCGAACGCA
GCTTTAGCAAGCTGAAGTTCATCAAGAACTATCTGCGCAGCACCATGAGCCAAGAACGCCTGAGCAACCT
GGCCACCATTAGCATTGAAAACGAGATTCTGGAGCAGGTGAGCATTGAAACCGTGATCAAAAACTTCATC
AGCATGAAGGCGCGCCGTGTGACCATACTGTGATGAGCGGCCGCTCGAGCATGCATCTAGAGGGCCCTAT
TCTATAGTGTCACCTAAATGCTAGAGCTCGCTGATCAGCCTCGACTGTGCCTTCTAGTTGCCAGCCATCT
GTTGTTTGCCCCTCCCCCGTGCCTTCCTTGACCCTGGAAGGTGCCACTCCCACTGTCCTTTCCTAATAAA
ATGAGGAAATTGCATCGCATTGTCTGAGTAGGTGTCATTCTATTCTGGGGGGTGGGGTGGGGCAGGACAG
CAAGGGGGAGGATTGGGAAGACAATAGCAGGCATGCTGGGGATGCGGTGGGCTCTATGGCTTCTGAGGCG
GAAAGAACCAGCTGGGGCTCTAGGGGGTATCCCC
[124 nt withheld, positions 3605-3728]
C
[91 nt withheld, positions 3730-3820]
A
[49 nt withheld, positions 3822-3870]
CCTTTGACGTTGGAGTCCACGTTCTTT
[37 nt withheld, positions 3898-3934]
ACCCTATCTCGGTCTATTCTTTTGATTTATAAGGGATTTTGCCGATTTCGGCCTATTGGTTAAAAAATGA
GCTGATTTAACAAAAATTTAACGCGAATTAATTCTGTGGAATGTGTGTCAGTTAGGGTGTGGAAAGTCCC
CAGGCTCCCCAGCAGGCAGAAGTATGCAAAGCATGCATCTCAATTAGTCAGCAACCAGGTGTGGAAAGTC
CCCAGGCTCCCCAGCAGGCAGAAGTATGCAAAGCATGCATCTCAATTAGTCAGCAACCATAGTCCCGCCC
CTAACTCCGCCCATCCCGCCCCTAACTCCGCCCAGTTCCGCCCATTCTCCGCCCCATGGCTGACTAATTT
TTTTTATTTATGCAGAGGCCGAGGCCGCCTCTGCCTCTGAGCTATTCCAGAAGTAGTGAGGAGGCTTTTT
TGGAGGCCTAGGCTTTTGCAAAAAGCTCCCCGAAATGACCGACCAAGCGACGCCCAACCTGCCATCACGA
GATTTCGATTCCACCGCCGCCTTCTATGAAAGGTTGGGCTTCGGAATCGTTTTCCGGGACGCCGGCTGGA
TGATCCTCCAGCGCGGGGATCTCATGCTGGAGTTCTTCGCCCACCCCAACTTGTTTATTGCAGCTTATAA
TGGTTACAAATAAAGCAATAGCATCACAAATTTCACAAATAAAGCATTTTTTTCACTGCATTCTAGTTGT
GGTTTGTCCAAACTCATCAATGTATCTTATCATGTCTGTATACCGTCGACCTCTAGCTAGAGCTTGGCGT
AATCATGGTCATAGCTGTTTCCTGTGTGAAATTGTTATCCGCTCACAATTCCACACAACATACGAGCCGG
AAGCATAAAGTGTAAAGCCTGGGGTGCCTAATGAGTGAGCTAACTCACATTAATTGCGTTGCGCTCACTG
CCCGCTTTCCAGTCGGGAAACCTGTCGTGCCAGCTGCATTAATGAATCGGCCAACGCGCGGGGAGAGGCG
GTTTGCGTATTGGGCGCTCTTCCGCTTCCTCGCTCACTGACTCGCTGCGCTCGGTCGTTCGGCTGCGGCG
AGCGGTATCAGCTCACTCAAAGGCGGTAATACGGTTATCCACAGAATCAGGGGATAACGCAGGAAAGAAC
ATGTGAGCAAAAGGCCAGCAAAAGGCCAGGAACCGTAAAAAGGCCGCGTTGCTGGCGTTTTTCCATAGGC
TCCGCCCCCCTGACGAGCATCACAAAAATCGACGCTCAAGTCAGAGGTGGCGAAACCCGACAGGACTATA
AAGATACCAGGCGTTTCCCCCTGGAAGCTCCCTCGTGCGCTCTCCTGTTCCGACCCTGCCGCTTACCGGA
TACCTGTCCGCCTTTCTCCCTTCGGGAAGCGTGGCGCTTTCTCATAGCTCACGCTGTAGGTATCTCAGTT
CGGTGTAGGTCGTTCGCTCCAAGCTGGGCTGTGTGCACGAACCCCCCGTTCAGCCCGACCGCTGCGCCTT
ATCCGGTAACTATCGTCTTGAGTCCAACCCGGTAAGACACGACTTATCGCCACTGGCAGCAGCCACTGGT
AACAGGATTAGCAGAGCGAGGTATGTAGGCGGTGCTACAGAGTTCTTGAAGTGGTGGCCTAACTACGGCT
ACACTAGAAGAACAGTATTTGGTATCTGCGCTCTGCTGAAGCCAGTTACCTTCGGAAAAAGAGTTGGTAG
CTCTTGATCCGGCAAACAAACCACCGCTGGTAGCGGTGGTTTTTTTGTTTGCAAGCAGCAGATTACGCGC
AGAAAAAAAGGATCTCAAGAAGATCCTTTGATCTTTTCTACGGGGTCTGACGCTCAGTGGAACGAAAACT
CACGTTAAGGGATTTTGGTCATGAGATTATCAAAAAGGATCTTCACCTAGATCCTTTTAAATTAAAAATG
AAGTTTTAAATCAATCTAAAGTATATATGAGTAAACTTGGTCTGACAGTTACCAATGCTTAATCAGTGAG
GCACCTATCTCAGCGATCTGTCTATTTCGTTCATCCATAGTTGCCTGACTCCCCGTCGTGTAGATAACTA
CGATACGGGAGGGCTTACCATCTGGCCCCAGTGCTGCAATGATACCGCGAGACCCACGCTCACCGGCTCC
AGATTTATCAGCAATAAACCAGCCAGCCGGAAGGGCCGAGCGCAGAAGTGGTCCTGCAACTTTATCCGCC
TCCATCCAGTCTATTAATTGTTGCCGGGAAGCTAGAGTAAGTAGTTCGCCAGTTAATAGTTTGCGCAACG
TTGTTGCCATTGCTACAGGCATCGTGGTGTCACGCTCGTCGTTTGGTATGGCTTCATTCAGCTCCGGTTC
CCAACGATCAAGGCGAGTTACATGATCCCCCATGTTGTGCAAAAAAGCGGTTAGCTCCTTCGGTCCTCCG
ATCGTTGTCAGAAGTAAGTTGGCCGCAGTGTTATCACTCATGGTTATGGCAGCACTGCATAATTCTCTTA
CTGTCATGCCATCCGTAAGATGCTTTTCTGTGACTGGTGAGTACTCAACCAAGTCATTCTGAGAATAGTG
TATGCGGCGACCGAGTTGCTCTTGCCCGGCGTCAATACGGGATAATACCGCGCCACATAGCAGAACTTTA
AAAGTGCTCATCATTGGAAAACGTTCTTCGGGGCGAAAACTCTCAAGGATCTTACCGCTGTTGAGATCCA
GTTCGATGTAACCCACTCGTGCACCCAACTGATCTTCAGCATCTTTTACTTTCACCAGCGTTTCTGGGTG
AGCAAAAACAGGAAGGCAAAATGCCGCAAAAAAGGGAATAAGGGCGACACGGAAATGTTGAATACTCATA
CTCTTCCTTTTTCAATATTATTGAAGCATTTATCAGGGTTATTGTCTCATGAGCGGATACATATTTGAAT
GTATTTAGAAAAATAAACAAATAGGGGTTCCGCGCACATTTCCCCGAAAAGTGCCACCTGACGTCGACGG
ATCGGGAGATCTCCCGATCCCCTATGGTGCACTCTCAGTACAATCTGCTCTGATGCCGCATAGTTAAGCC
AGTATCTGCTCCCTGCTTGTGTGTTGGAGGTCGCTGAGTAGTGCGCGAGCAAAATTTAAGCTACAACAAG
GCAAGGCTTGACCGACAATTGCATGAAGAATCTGCTTAGGGTTAGGCGTTTTGCGCTGCTTCGCGATGTA
CGGGCCAGATATACGCGTT
